>Addgene plasmid #78919 | HA-BAP1-D672G-GFP | addgene partial sequence | sequence record 150406 | CMV-F 5'-CGCAAATGGGCGGTAGGCGTG-3'
ACCGTCAGATCCGCTAGCGCTACCGGACTCAGATCTCGAGCTCAAGCTTCGAATTCCAATGGCTTACCCA
TACGATGTTCCAGATTACGCTATGAATAAGGGCTGGCTGGAGCTGGAGAGCGACCCAGGCCTCTTCACCC
TGCTCGTGGAAGATTTCGGTGTCAAGGGGGTGCAAGTGGAGGAGATCTACGACCTTCAGAGCAAATGTCA
GGGCCCTGTATATGGATTTATCTTCCTGTTCAAATGGATCGAAGAGCGCCGGTCCCGGCGAAAGGTCTCT
ACCTTGGTGGATGATACGTCCGTGATTGATGATGATATTGTGAATAACATGTTCTTTGCCCACCAGCTGA
TACCCAACTCTTGTGCAACTCATGCCTTGCTGAGCGTGCTCCTGAACTGCAGCAGCGTGGACCTGGGACC
CACCCTGAGTCGCATGAAGGACTTCACCAAGGGTTTCAGCCCTGAGAGCAAAGGATATGCGATTGGCAAT
GCCCCGGAGTTGGCCAAGGCCCATAATAGCCATGCCAGGCCCGAGCCACGTCACCTCCCTGAGAAGCAGA
ATGGCCTTAGTGCAGTGCGGACCATGGAGGCGTTCCACTTTGTCAGCTATGTGCCTATCACAGGCCGGCT
CTTTGAGCTGGATGGGCTGAAGGTCTACCCCATTGACCATGGGCCCTGGGGGGAGGACGAGGAGTGGACA
GACAAGGCCCGGCGGGTCATCATGGAGCGTATCGGCCTCGCCACTGCAGGG
