>Addgene plasmid #78919 | HA-BAP1-D672G-GFP | addgene partial sequence | sequence record 150407 | EGFP-N 5'-CGTCGCCGTCCAGCTCGACCAG-3'
CCTTGCTCACCATGGTGGCGACCGGTGGATCCGCCTGGCGCTTGGCCTTGTAGGGGCGAGAGCGTTTCCG
CCGGTCAGGCTTCCTCTGCTTGTGGAGCCGGCCGATGCTGACCCCTTGGCGCCGCCGCACGGAGATGTTC
TGCTCCACTAGGTTGGCCAGCATGCCTTCCTGAGCCAGCATGGAGATAAAGGTGCAGATGAACTCACCGT
AGTTGTGGGTCCTTCTCTGGTCATCAATCTTGAACTTCTTCCTCTTCTCTACCTCCTCCTTGAGGCACGC
CTCATAGTTTGCAATCTCAGCCTCCACACACTTCAGCAGTGCCAGCAGCTCCTTGGGTGAGTATTTCTCC
CCACTCAAGGGCTCGCCAGGCCTCACCATCCCCGTCTTCTCTCTGCTGTCCGTGGCTTCCACGACCTCCT
TCTCCACTGGGCTGCTGGACCCCTGGCTGCCTTGGATTGGTCTGATGGAGGGCGAGGAACCCTTCCCACC
CTCTGTCAGCGCCAGGGGACTCAGCACCCCATCCTCAGCCAGGTGCAGCAGGCCTGTGCTGATGACAGGA
CCCAGATCACGGACAGCACGGTTGTAGCGTATGCAGTCAACACGCAGCAGGCTGTCATCCTCTCCAAAAA
GCACCTTGGAGATGTGGGAGGTGACAGGGCTGGAGGGCCGCGTCGGGTTGGCTGAGCGGATAGGCGAGCG
CAGTGGCGAGTTGAAAGCACTGCCGATCTCAGAGGCCGTGTCTGTACTCTCATTGCTGGGGGTGGGTGAG
GGCTGCGAGTGTGTGGGCACTGCCACAGCCGGACTCCCAGCCC
