[The description below was written by a language model from this plasmid's Addgene catalogue record.]
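Description:
HA-BAP1-D672G-GFP is a mammalian expression plasmid built on the Clontech pEGFP-N1 backbone (about 4.7 kb without the insert). It is maintained in E. coli as a high-copy plasmid under kanamycin selection. The record lists neomycin resistance as the mammalian marker, so transfected cells can be selected with G418. In pEGFP-N1-type vectors, a single kanamycin/neomycin resistance cassette normally serves both purposes. No feature table accompanies the record, so element positions and the exact junctions cannot be confirmed.

The insert is human BAP1 (BRCA1-associated protein 1, a ubiquitin carboxy-terminal hydrolase family deubiquitinase) carrying the point mutation D672G. It was cloned between the EcoRI and BamHI sites, though the record does not say whether these sites survived cloning. Expression is driven by the CMV promoter, which gives strong constitutive transcription in most mammalian cell lines. The coding sequence carries an N-terminal HA epitope tag supplied with the insert and is fused at its C terminus to the EGFP encoded by the backbone. The product is therefore HA-BAP1(D672G)-EGFP, which can be followed by fluorescence in live or fixed cells and detected or immunoprecipitated through the HA tag or the GFP moiety.

The stated purpose is mammalian expression of the D672G BAP1 variant as an EGFP fusion. The associated study examined how germline BAP1 mutations impair its function in DNA double-strand break repair. This suggests the construct is meant for comparing the localisation and behaviour of the mutant protein with wild-type BAP1 in that setting.
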