Addgene plasmid #78919: HA-BAP1-D672G-GFP
Purpose: Mammalian expression of BAP1 with D672G and an EGFP fusion
Depositing lab: Michael Hendzel. Publication: Germline mutations in BAP1 impair its function in DNA double-strand break repair. Ismail IH, Davidson R, Gagne JP, Xu ZZ, Poirier GG, Hendzel MJ. Cancer Res. 2014 Aug 15;74(16):4282-94. doi: 10.1158/0008-5472.CAN-13-3109. Epub 2014 Jun 3. PubMed 24894717.
Backbone
  Vector backbone: pEGFP-N1
  Backbone manufacturer: Clontech
  Backbone size w/o insert (bp): 4700
  Vector type: Mammalian Expression
  Selectable markers: Neomycin (select with G418)
Growth in bacteria
  Bacterial resistance: Kanamycin, 50 μg/mL
  Growth temperature: 37°C
  Growth strain: DH5alpha
  Copy number: High Copy
Gene/Insert
  Gene/Insert name: BAP1
  Species: H. sapiens (human)
  Mutation: D672G
  Entrez Gene: BAP1 (a.k.a. HUCEP-13, KURIS, TPDS1, UBM2, UCHL2, UVM2, hucep-6)
  Promoter: CMV
  Tag / fusion protein: HA (N terminal on insert); EGFP (C terminal on backbone)
  Cloning method: Restriction Enzyme; 5′ cloning site EcoRI (unknown if destroyed); 3′ cloning site BamHI (unknown if destroyed)
  Sequencing primers: 5′ CMV-F; 3′ SV40pA-R
Terms and licenses: Academic/Nonprofit Terms; Industry Terms: Not Available to Industry
How to cite: HA-BAP1-D672G-GFP was a gift from Michael Hendzel (Addgene plasmid # 78919 ; http://n2t.net/addgene:78919 ; RRID:Addgene_78919)
